>Addgene plasmid #26568 | Cav2.2e[a10, 18a, Δ24a, 31a, 37b, 46] | depositor partial sequence | sequence record 12585 | Author sequence
CGGCACGAGCGGCTAGGTTAGGAGCCCCTGGCGCGCCGCGCCCTCGGTGCCGGGCCGCGGAGCCGGGGAT
GCGCGCGGCGCCCCGGGAGTCATGGTCCGCTTCGGGGACGAGCTAGGCGGCCGCTATGGGGGCACCGGCG
GCGGGGAGCGGGCTCGGGGCGGCGGGGCCGGCGGGGCCGGTGGCCCGGGCCAGGGGGGTCTGCCGCCGGG
CCAGCGGGTCCTGTACAAGCAGTCCATTGCGCAACGCGCACGGACCATGGCCCTGTACAACCCCATCCCA
GTCAAGCAGAACTGCTTCACCGTCAACCGCTCGCTCTTCGTCTTCAGCGAGGACAACGTCGTCCGCAAAT
ATGCTAAGCGCATCACCGAATGGCCGCCCTTCGAATATATGATCCTGGCCACCATCATCGCCAACTGTAT
TGTCCTGGCCCTGGAGCAGCACCTCCCTGATGGGGACAAGACTCCCATGTCTGAACGACTGGATGACACG
GAACCTTACTTCATCGGCATCTTTTGCTTCGAGGCGGGCATCAAGATCATAGCTCTGGGCTTCGTGTTCC
ACAAAGGCTCCTACCTCCGGAATGGCTGGAACGTCATGGACTTCGTGGTGGTCCTCACAGGGATTCTTGC
CACAGCTGGAACTGACTTTGATCTGCGCACCCTGAGGGCTGTGCGTGTGCTTAGGCCCCTGAAGTTGGTG
TCTGGAATTCCAAGCTTGCAGGTGGTGCTCAAGTCCATCATGAAGGCCATGGTCCCGCTGCTGCAGATCG
GGCTGCTGCTCTTCTTCGCCATCCTCATGTTCGCTATCATCGGCCTCGAGTTCTATATGGGCAAATTCCA
TAAGGCCTGCTTCCCCAACAGCACAGATGCAGAGCCTGTGGGTGACTTTCCTTGTGGCAAGGAGGCCCCT
GCTCGTCTGTGTGACAGTGACACCGAATGCCGGGAGTACTGGCCAGGACCCAACTTTGGCATCACCAATT
TTGACAACATCCTGTTTGCCATCTTGACCGTGTTCCAGTGTATCACCATGGAGGGCTGGACTGACATCCT
CTACAATACAAATGATGCGGCCGGCAACACGTGGAACTGGTTGTACTTCATCCCCCTCATCATCATTGGC
TCCTTCTTCATGCTCAACCTGGTGCTCGGTGTGCTTTCAGGAGAGTTTGCCAAAGAGCGGGAGCGAGTCG
AGAACCGCCGTGCCTTCCTGAAGCTCCGCAGGCAGCAGCAGATTGAGCGAGAACTGAATGGGTACTTGGA
GTGGATCTTCAAGGCGGAGGAAGTCATGTTGGCAGAGGAGGACAAGAACGCAGAAGAGAAGTCCCCTTTG
GATGCAGTGTTGAAGAGAGCTGCTACCAAGAAGAGCCGAAATGACCTCATCCATGCAGAAGAGGGGGAGG
ACCGGTTTGTAGACCTCTGTGCTGCTGGGTCTCCCTTTGCTCGTGCCAGCCTCAAGAGTGGGAAGACAGA
GAGCTCATCGTACTTCCGGAGGAAGGAGAAGATGTTCCGGTTCCTTATCCGTCGTATGGTGAAAGCACAG
AGCTTCTACTGGGTGGTACTGTGCGTGGTGGCCCTGAACACGTTGTGTGTGGCCATGGTACACTATAATC
AGCCTCAGCGGCTTACCACTGCACTGTACTTTGCAGAGTTTGTTTTCCTGGGTCTCTTCCTCACAGAGAT
GTCCCTGAAGATGTACGGTCTAGGGCCCAGAAGCTACTTCCGGTCTTCCTTCAACTGCTTTGACTTTGGG
GTGATTGTGGGGAGTATCTTTGAAGTAGTCTGGGCTGCCATCAAGCCAGGAACCTCCTTCGGAATCAGTG
TGCTGCGGGCTCTCCGACTGCTGAGGATTTTCAAAGTCACCAAGTATTGGAACTCCCTGAGGAACCTGGT
TGTTTCCCTCCTCAACTCCATGAAGTCCATCATCAGCCTTCTCTTCCTGCTTTTCCTTTTCATTGTGGTC
TTCGCTCTGTTGGGGATGCAGCTGTTTGGGGGACAGTTCAACTTTCAAGATGAGACTCCAACCACCAATT
TTGATACCTTCCCAGCTGCCATCCTCACTGTGTTTCAGATTCTGACAGGAGAGGACTGGAATGCAGTCAT
GTATCATGGGATTGAGTCACAAGGAGGAGTCAGCAAAGGCATGTTTTCATCCTTTTACTTCATCGTCCTG
ACACTGTTTGGAAACTACACCCTGTTGAACGTTTTCTTGGCCATTGCTGTGGACAACCTTGCCAATGCCC
AGGAGTTGACCAAGGATGAAGAGGAGATGGAAGAGGCAGCCAATCAGAAGCTTGCTCTTCAGAAGGCCAA
AGAAGTAGCTGAAGTCAGCCCCATGTCTGCTGCCAACATCTCCATTGCTGCTTTTGTAAAGCAAACTCGA
GGTACTGTATCTCGCAGCTCATCTGTCTCCAGCGTAAACTCCAGGCAGCAGAACTCGGCCAAGGCGCGCT
CAGTATGGGAGCAGCGGGCCAGTCAGCTAAGGCTCCAGAACCTGCGTGCCAGCTGTGAGGCACTGTACAG
TGAGATGGACCCGGAGGAGCGCCTGCGTTATGCCAGCACGCGCCACGTGAGGCCAGACATGAAGACACAC
ATGGACCGACCCCTAGTGGTGGAACCTGGTCGGGATGGCCTGCGGGGACCCGCCGGGAACAAGTCAAAGC
CTGAGGGCACGGAGGCCACCGAAGGTGCGGATCCACCACGCCGACACCACCGGCATCGTGATAGGGACAA
GACCTCAGCCTCAACCCCTGCTGGAGGCGAACAGGACAGGACAGACTGCCCAAAGGCCGAAAGCACCGAG
ACCGGGGCCCGGGAGGAACGTGCGCGCCCTCGTCGAAGTCACAGCAAGGAGGCTCCAGGGGCTGACACAC
AAGTGCGTTGTGAGCGCAGTAGACGTCACCACCGGCGCGGATCCCCGGAGGAGGCCACTGAACGGGAACC
TCGGCGCCACCGTGCCCACCGGCACGCACAGGACTCAAGCAAGGAAGGCAAGGAGGGCACTGCACCGGTG
CTTGTACCCAAGGGCGAGCGTCGCGCAAGACATCGAGGCCCGCGTACGGGCCCCCGTGAGACAGAGAACA
GTGAGGAGCCCACACGCAGGCACCGTGCAAAGCATAAGGTGCCACCAACACTTGAGCCCCCAGAGAGGGA
GGTTGCAGAGAAGGAGAGCAACGTGGTGGAAGGGGATAAGGAAACTCGAAATCACCAGCCCAAGGAACCT
CGCTGTGACCTGGAGGCCATTGCGGTTACAGGCGTGGGCTCTCTGCACATGCTGCCCAGCACCTGTCTCC
AGAAAGTGGACGAACAGCCAGAGGATGCAGACAACCAGCGTAATGTCACCCGGATGGGCAGTCAGCCCTC
AGACCCCAGCACCACTGTGCATGTCCCAGTGACACTGACAGGCCCTCCCGGGGAGGCCACTGTAGTTCCC
AGTGCTAACACGGACCTGGAAGGCCAAGCGGAGGGCAAGAAGGAGGCAGAGGCTGACGATGTGCTGAGAA
GAGGCCCCAGGCCCATCGTTCCCTACAGTTCCATGTTCTGCCTCAGCCCCACCAACCTACTCCGTCGCTT
CTGCCATTACATTGTGACCATGCGGTACTTTGAGATGGTGATTCTTGTGGTCATCGCCTTGAGCAGCATT
GCCCTGGCTGCTGAGGATCCCGTGCGGACCGACTCATTCCGGAACAATGCTCTGAAGTACATGGACTACA
TCTTTACAGGAGTCTTCACCTTTGAGATGGTCATAAAGATGATAGACTTGGGCCTGCTGCTGCACCCTGG
GGCCTACTTCCGGGACCTGTGGAACATTCTGGACTTCATTGTTGTCAGTGGAGCCCTGGTGGCATTTGCA
TTCTCAGGATCCAAAGGGAAAGACATCAATACCATCAAGTCTCTGAGAGTCCTGCGAGTCCTGCGGCCCC
TCAAGACCATCAAGCGGCTGCCTAAACTCAAGGCTGTGTTTGACTGTGTGGTGAACTCTCTGAAGAATGT
CTTGAACATCCTGATCGTCTACATGCTCTTCATGTTTATATTTGCCGTCATCGCCGTCCAACTCTTCAAA
GGGAAGTTCTTTTACTGCACTGATGAGTCCAAGGAGCTGGAGCGGGACTGCAGGGGTCAGTATTTGGATT
ATGAGAAGGAAGAGGTAGAAGCCCAGCCAAGGCAGTGGAAGAAATATGACTTCCACTATGACAATGTGCT
CTGGGCCTTGCTGACTCTGTTTACGGTGTCCACAGGAGAGGGGTGGCCCATGGTGCTGAAACACTCTGTG
GACGCCACCTATGAGGAGCAGGGGCCAAGCCCCGGGTTTCGGATGGAGCTTTCCATCTTCTATGTGGTCT
ACTTTGTGGTCTTCCCTTTTTTCTTTGTCAACATCTTTGTGGCCTTGATCATCATCACCTTCCAGGAGCA
GGGGGACAAGGTGATGTCTGAGTGCAGTCTGGAAAAGAATGAGAGGGCTTGCATTGACTTTGCCATCAGC
GCCAAACCCCTGACACGGTACATGCCTCAGAACAAGCAGTCGTTCCAGTATAAGACATGGACATTTGTGG
TCTCTCCACCCTTTGAGTACTTCATTATGGCCATGATAGCCCTCAACACAGTGGTGCTGATGATGAAGTT
CTACGATGCCCCTTATGAGTACGAGCTGATGCTGAAGTGCTTGAACATCGTCTTCACATCCATGTTCTCT
CTGGAGTGCATCCTGAAGATCATCGCCTTCGGGGTGTTGAACTACTTCAGAGATGCCTGGAACGTCTTTG
ACTTTGTCACTGTTTTGGGAAGTATTACTGATATTTTAGTAACGGAGATTGCGGAAACGAACAACTTCAT
CAACTTGAGCTTCCTTCGCCTCTTCCGGGCAGCACGGCTGATCAAGCTGCTTCGCCAGGGCTACACCATC
CGCATCTTGTTATGGACCTTTGTCCAGTCCTTTAAGGCGCTGCCCTACGTGTGCCTCCTCATTGCCATGC
TGTTCTTCATCTACGCCATCATCGGCATGCAGGTTTTTGGAAACATTGCCCTTGATGATGGCACCAGCAT
CAACCGACACAACAACTTCCGGACATTTCTGCAAGCCTTAATGCTGTTGTTCAGGAGTGCCACTGGGGAG
GCCTGGCACGAAATCATGCTGTCTTGCCTGGGCAACCGGGCCTGCGACCCACATGCCAACGCCAGCGAAT
GCGGGAGCGACTTTGCCTATTTTTATTTTGTCTCCTTCATCTTCCTCTGTTCCTTTCTGATGCTGAACCT
CTTTGTTGCTGTGATCATGGACAATTTCGAATACCTCACGCGGGATTCTTCCATCCTAGGGCCGCACCAC
CTCGATGAATTCATTCGCGTCTGGGCTGAATACGACCCAGCTGCGTGTGGGCGCATCAGTTACAATGACA
TGTTTGAGATGCTGAAACACATGTCCCCACCTCTGGGTTTGGGGAAGAAATGCCCGGCTCGAGTTGCATA
CAAGCGCCTGGTTCGAATGAACATGCCCATATCCAATGAGGACATGACGGTACACTTTACATCCACACTG
ATGGCCCTCATCCGGACGGCACTGGAGATCAAGCTTGCCCCAGCGGGGACAAAACAGCACCAATGTGATG
CTGAGCTGAGGAAGGAGATCTCTTCTGTGTGGGCTAATCTGCCCCAGAAGACTCTGGACTTACTGGTGCC
ACCCCACAAACCTGACGAGATGACAGTGGGGAAGGTCTATGCGGCTCTCATGATATTTGACTTCTACAAA
CAGAACAAAACCACCAGAGATCAGACTCACCAAGCTCCTGGAGGCCTGTCCCAGATGGGTCCTGTTTCCC
TGTTCCATCCTCTGAAGGCCACCCTGGAGCAGACACAGCCCGCTGTGCTCCGAGGAGCTCGGGTTTTCCT
TCGACAAAAGAGTGCAACTTCCCTCAGCAATGGGGGCGCCATACAAACCCAGGAAAGTGGCATCAAGGAG
TCCCTGTCCTGGGGCACGCAGAGGACCCAGGACGTACTTTATGAGGCCAGAGCACCTCTAGAACGTGGCC
ATTCTGCAGAGATCCCTGTGGGGCAGCCAGGAGCACTGGCTGTAGATGTCCAGATGCAGAACATGACATT
GAGAGGACCGGATGGGGAGCCCCAGCCTGGCCTGGAGAGCCAAGGCCGAGCGGCCTCTATGCCACGCCTG
GCGGCAGAAACACAGCCGGCCCCTAATGCCAGCCCCATGAAGCGCTCCATCTCCACACTGGCTCCACGCC
CGCATGGGACTCAGCTTTGCAACACAGTCCTGGACCGGCCACCTCCTAGCCAGGTGTCCCATCACCACCA
CCACCGCTGCCACCGGCGCAGGGACAAGAAGCAGAGGTCCCTGGAAAAGGGGCCCAGCCTGTCTGTTGAC
ACAGAAGGTGCACCAAGTACTGCTGCAGGATCTGGCCTGCCCCATGGAGAAGGGTCCACAGGCTGCCGGC
GGGAGCGTAAGCAAGAGCGAGGCCGGTCCCAGGAGCGGAGGCAGCCCTCCTCCTCTTCTTCAGAGAAGCA
GCGCTTCTATTCCTGTGACCGCTTTGGGAGCCGGGAGCCCCCACAACCTAAGCCCTCCCTCAGTAGCCAC
CCCATATCGCCAACAGCGGCACTAGAGCCAGGACCCCACCCGCAGGGCAGTGGTTCCGTTAATGGGAGCC
CCTTGATGTCAACATCTGGTGCTAGCACGCCGGGCCGAGGTGGGCGGAGGCAGCTCCCCCAGACTCCCCT
GACCCCACGCCCCAGCATCACCTACAAGACGGCCAATTCCTCGCCTGTCCACTTTGCTGAGGGTCAGAGT
GGCCTTCCAGCCTTCTCCCCTGGCCGTCTCAGCCGCGGCCTTTCTGAACACAATGCCCTGCTCCAGAAAG
AGCCCCTGAGCCAGCCTCTAGCTTCTGGCTCCCGCATTGGCTCTGACCCTTACCTAGGGCAGCGTCTGGA
CAGTGAGGCCTCTGCCCACAACCTGCCTGAGGATACACTCACCTTTGAAGAGGCCGTGGCCACCAACTCT
GGCCGCTCCTCCAGGACTTCCTATGTGTCCTCCCTCACTTCCCAATCCCACCCTCTCCGCCGTGTACCCA
ATGGCTACCACTGCACTTTGGGACTCAGCACCGGCGTCCGGGCGCGGCACAGCTACCACCACCCAGACCA
GGATCACTGGTGCTAGCTGCACCACGACCACCCATGCACCAGCTCGTGGGTGCGGGTTCCAGTTGATGAG
TTTTATCATCCGCTCTGGGTTGTGCGGTCACAGCCCTGGGAGGAGGGTCCTCACATCGCGGCCTCTGTGG
TGGAGGTTCCTGCTTCTCTCCCTCCCTCCCTTTTACACTGGACAGACTAATAAAGCCCTTTCTTAGAGGG
ATATGGTCCTCTCTATCCTCCTGTGTACTGCCTTCCTGGGTTCCATGCCAGATGTTGGATCCTAAGCAGA
GGTAGCTGAGTTGAGATAGACCCAGCAAATCCAAATCCTATGTCATGGCCTCCAGCTTCCAGGGTGGGTA
CTTGGGACTTTCTTAGGAGGTCTGAGCCTCATGGAGATTGTGGTTTGTCCAAATGTGTGGCATGGGGGAT
AGGGTACCCTCAAAGGCAAGGAAAGGAGCCCAACTGTGTGGCCTGGCAGCACCTGCCAGCATCACTACTC
TCATGTCTATTGTGGTCTTGGAGTCAAACAGCACATGTATATAGAGATATGCTCAAGGGCCTGCCTTTCA
CCTACATTGTCACCATAATAGGGACCAAATCTAGAGGATGTCCTTGCTGTTGATTCTGGTTTTCAGTCAC
AACACTTTCACTTTTTGTCATTTCTATATAGTTGATCTAGAAAAACAGAAATCAAAACAGGGAAGAAAAT
GTTCGTGTAACTTAAAAAAGAAATCAACGTGTAGGAAGGTCTCCATTTTGCATTGTTTCTGTGACTTGTA
TGCAATGTTCCTGTATGTATTCTACCCTTCCCGGGAAGTCCCCAATGACCCTGGTTCCTCTGCTCAACCA
AGTGCCTGATCTCTGGCTCTGAGCATCGTGGCTGAGGTGCGGCCTCAGGAAGCATCGGGGAGCTGCTCAG
AGCAGCACTAGGACTTGTGTCTTAGGGACACTGACCGTGTCCAGCAGCATGTCAGAGAAGCAGCTGTAGT
GCCCATGTTCCTCCCTGAGTGATGGGTTCTGAAGAAGCCAGAGCAGCACAATGTGTGCTTGCGTGAGGCA
CTTTCCGCCTTTTAAAATCTGATTCTCAGGGATGGGATGCCTGCCAAGTAGGGTGTGATCTCTGTTGTGT
TTTAAAAAACAACAACAACAAACAAACAAAACCTAGTATTCACTGAATGCTGAAGAGAGCAAAATGCAAG
CAAAGAAGGGACTGGGGTTAGAGGGAGAAGCCCGCACTGGCAGCATAATAAGAAACTGGCAGGGAGGGGA
TGGTCCTGGAACAGGCCAGGTGCCTAGAGCTGAGTCCAGCCCCTGGCCCGGAACTGGGGACACAGCACTC
AAATAAAACCTCATGGCTACTTGGTGAAAGGCAAACCCATGCTCAGGAAGGTGTTCAGTGTGCAGAGATG
GCTGTGAGGCCATGAGAGAAAGGTTTCACATAGGCAGGCAGTCCTTGGTGTGTTCTCTGTGTTTTGAAAC
GTCTGATGACTTCTTGGTGGACTGTTGGTTTCTACCCCATGTTTCTCACAGAAGCTGTGTATATGTGTGA
TTGCGCGTGTGATTGCATGTGTGTGGTAGTGTGCGTGCGTGAGCATGCATGAGTCATAGGAAATGTGTGT
GTGTGTGTGTGTGTGTGTGTAGGTGTGTGTACGTGTGTTCAGCAAGTGGCTTTTGTCAACCATAGGGCTA
TGCAACAAAAGACACATTACTAGAAACAAAACACAAGACCACCACTCGGTCTAGGGTTTCAGCATGATTG
TGACCAAACCTTTTATAGAATTTCCTTATATGAAGGCACAATACCCTGAAACTTTAAAGATAACAGAGTA
TTTTATTCCAGTAGGGTAAGATTAAACAGGACCCTGGACTGCATGTGACTGCACTCATGTACAACAGAGG
AGGATGTGCATTTTGATACTGTTCTGTCTCTGTCCCAGCCCCAGCCCTTTTCTCTTGAGTGTTGAATGTA
TACATTCTGTGTGGAACTACAGCTGCTCCAGACAGTCCTGGGTTGGGAATCATCTTTATCCCACATTAAC
ATAGCTGGCTTTTCTTCCAAGCACTGGTACACAGGAAAGGAGACATGATGTCTTGCTTCCTGACTTTGGG
TTTGTTTCTGTACTGTCTCTTCTCAAGATGTTGTCTGTTCCCCCTGAAATTTCATAGTGAGTTGCCAAAT
TTGAAATGCAACAACCAGCTGTCTGCATCTGGAACCTGTCAAGCAGTGCTGTAGTTTGAAAAAGTTATGT
GTGCATGTAAAATATACACATATATATATATACATTATACAAGTATGTGCATGAAATGTATATCTTCATA
CTTTTTGATACAATGTATTCATTTGTTAATTTTTAATTATATTTGATATAAATTGAAGGTTTGTTGCAAA
AATTTATATTTAACAGTGTTGAGAGAGAGAGAAAGAGCGAGAGAGGGAGAGAGAGAGAAAGATCCAATCA
TGCAACAGAAATGGGACTACTTTAAAAATCAGTCCTTTGACTAGTTTGCTGCCCTGAATAATATTTACAA
ACCAAACTTTGGATTCTGCTCTTGTTTCTACAATGACTTTTTGTATAAAGCAAAGTCCTTGGATTAATAA
AACAACCAAAAATCAAATTAAACCATTA
