>Addgene plasmid #26568 | Cav2.2e[a10, 18a, Δ24a, 31a, 37b, 46] | addgene partial sequence | sequence record 32363 | 26568 with rCav2-2e-e31F 5'-GAGATGCCTGGAACGTCTTT
TACTGATATTTTAGTAACGGAGATTGCGGAAACGAACAACTTCATCAACTTGAGCTTCCTTCGCCTCTTC
CGGGCAGCACGGCTGATCAAGCTGCTTCGCCAGGGCTACACCATCCGCATCTTGTTATGGACCTTTGTCC
AGTCCTTTAAGGCGCTGCCCTACGTGTGCCTCCTCATTGCCATGCTGTTCTTCATCTACGCCATCATCGG
CATGCAGGTTTTTGGAAACATTGCCCTTGATGATGGCACCAGCATCAACCGACACAACAACTTCCGGACA
TTTCTGCAAGCCTTAATGCTGTTGTTCAGGAGTGCCACTGGGGAGGCCTGGCACGAAATCATGCTGTCTT
GCCTGGGCAACCGGGCCTGCGACCCACATGCCAACGCCAGCGAATGCGGGAGCGACTTTGCCTATTTTTA
TTTTGTCTCCTTCATCTTCCTCTGTTCCTTTCTGATGCTGAACCTCTTTGTTGCTGTGATCATGGACAAT
TTCGAATACCTCACGCGGGATTCTTCCATCCTAGGGCCGCACCACCTCGATGAATTCATTCGCGTCTGGG
CTGAATACGACCCAGCTGCGTGTGGGCGCATCAGTTACAATGACATGTTTGAGATGCTGAAACACATGTC
CCCACCTCTGGGTTTGGGGAAGAAATGCCCGGCTCGAGTTGCATACAAGCGCCTGGTTCGAATGAACATG
CCCATATCCAATGAGGACATGACGGTACACTTTACATCCACACTGATGGCCCTCATCCGGACGGCACTGG
AGATCAAGCTTGCCCCAGCGGGGACAAAACAGCACCAATGTGATGCTGAGCTGA
