>Addgene plasmid #26568 | Cav2.2e[a10, 18a, Δ24a, 31a, 37b, 46] | addgene partial sequence | sequence record 32364 | 26568 with rCav2-2e-e24F 5'-ATGATAGACTTGGGCCTGCT
ACATTCTGGACTTCATTGTTGTCAGTGGAGCCCTGGTGGCATTTGCATTCTCAGGATCCAAAGGGAAAGA
CATCAATACCATCAAGTCTCTGAGAGTCCTGCGAGTCCTGCGGCCCCTCAAGACCATCAAGCGGCTGCCT
AAACTCAAGGCTGTGTTTGACTGTGTGGTGAACTCTCTGAAGAATGTCTTGAACATCCTGATCGTCTACA
TGCTCTTCATGTTTATATTTGCCGTCATCGCCGTCCAACTCTTCAAAGGGAAGTTCTTTTACTGCACTGA
TGAGTCCAAGGAGCTGGAGCGGGACTGCAGGGGTCAGTATTTGGATTATGAGAAGGAAGAGGTAGAAGCC
CAGCCAAGGCAGTGGAAGAAATATGACTTCCACTATGACAATGTGCTCTGGGCCTTGCTGACTCTGTTTA
CGGTGTCCACAGGAGAGGGGTGGCCCATGGTGCTGAAACACTCTGTGGACGCCACCTATGAGGAGCAGGG
GCCAAGCCCCGGGTTTCGGATGGAGCTTTCCATCTTCTATGTGGTCTACTTTGTGGTCTTCCCTTTTTTC
TTTGTCAACATCTTTGTGGCCTTGATCATCATCACCTTCCAGGAGCAGGGGGACAAGGTGATGTCTGAGT
GCAGTCTGGAAAAGAATGAGAGGGCTTGCATTGACTTTGCCATCAGCGCCAAACCCCTGACACGGTACAT
GCCTCAGAACAAGCAGTCGTTCCAGTATAAGACATGGACATTTGTGGTCTCTCCACCCTTTGAGTACTTC
ATTATGGCCATGATAGCCCTCAACACAGTGGTGCTGATGATGAAGTTCTACGATGCCCCTTATGAGTACG
AGCTGATGCTGAAGTGCTTGAACATCGTCTTCACATCCATG
