>Addgene plasmid #26568 | Cav2.2e[a10, 18a, Δ24a, 31a, 37b, 46] | addgene partial sequence | sequence record 32365 | 26568 with rCav2-2e-e18F 5'-AAGAGGCAGCCAATCAGAAG
AGCAGAGTAGCTGAAGTCAGCCCCATGTCTGCTGCCAACATCTCCATTGCTGCTTTTGTAAAGCAAACTC
GAGGTACTGTATCTCGCAGCTCATCTGTCTCCAGCGTAAACTCACCGCAGCAGAACTCGGCCAAGGCGCG
CTCAGTATGGGAGCAGCGGGCCAGTCAGCTAAGGCTCCAGAACCTGCGTGCCAGCTGTGAGGCACTGTAC
AGTGAGATGGACCCGGAGGAGCGCCTGCGTTATGCCAGCACGCGCCACGTGAGGCCAGACATGAAGACAC
ACATGGACCGACCCCTAGTGGTGGAACCTGGTCGGGATGGCCTGCGGGGACCCGCCGGGAACAAGTCAAA
GCCTGAGGGCACGGAGGCCACCGAAGGTGCGGATCCACCACGCCGACACCACCGGCATCGTGATAGGGAC
AAGACCTCAGCCTCAACCCCTGCTGGAGGCGAACAGGACAGGACAGACTGCCCAAAGGCCGAAAGCACCG
AGACCGGGGCCCGGGAGGAACGTGCGCGCCCTCGTCGAAGTCACAGCAAGGAGGCTCCAGGGGCTGACAC
ACAAGTGCGTTGTGAGCGCAGTAGACGTCACCACCGGCGCGGATCCCCGGAGGAGGCCACTGAACGGGAA
CCTCGGCGCCACCGTGCCCACCGGCACGCACAGGACTCAAGCAAGGAAGGCAAGGAGGGCACTGCACCGG
TGCTTGTACCCAAGGGCGAGCGTCGCGCAAGACATCGAGGCCCGCGTACGGGCCCCCGTGAGACAGAGAA
CAGTGAGGAGCCCACACGCAGGCACCGTGCAAAGCATAAGGTGCCACCAACACTTGAGCCCCCAGAGAGG
GAGGTTGCAGAGAAGGAGAGCAACGTGGTGGAAGGGGA
