>Addgene plasmid #26568 | Cav2.2e[a10, 18a, Δ24a, 31a, 37b, 46] | addgene partial sequence | sequence record 32366 | 26568 with rCav2-2e-e10F 5'-GCAGATTGAGCGAGAACTGA
GCGGAGGAAGTCATGTTGGCAGAGGAGGACAAGAACGCAGAAGAGAAGTCCCCTTTGGATGCAGTGTTGA
AGAGAGCTGCTACCAAGAAGAGCCGAAATGACCTCATCCATGCAGAAGAGGGGGAGGACCGGTTTGTAGA
CCTCTGTGCTGCTGGGTCTCCCTTTGCTCGTGCCAGCCTCAAGAGTGGGAAGACAGAGAGCTCATCGTAC
TTCCGGAGGAAGGAGAAGATGTTCCGGTTCCTTATCCGTCGTATGGTGAAAGCACAGAGCTTCTACTGGG
TGGTACTGTGCGTGGTGGCCCTGAACACGTTGTGTGTGGCCATGGTACACTATAATCAGCCTCAGCGGCT
TACCACTGCACTGTACTTTGCAGAGTTTGTTTTCCTGGGTCTCTTCCTCACAGAGATGTCCCTGAAGATG
TACGGTCTAGGGCCCAGAAGCTACTTCCGGTCTTCCTTCAACTGCTTTGACTTTGGGGTGATTGTGGGGA
GTATCTTTGAAGTAGTCTGGGCTGCCATCAAGCCAGGAACCTCCTTCGGAATCAGTGTGCTGCGGGCTCT
CCGACTGCTGAGGATTTTCAAAGTCACCAAGTATTGGAACTCCCTGAGGAACCTGGTTGTTTCCCTCCTC
AACTCCATGAAGTCCATCATCAGCCTTCTCTTCCTGCTTTTCCTTTTCATTGTGGTCTTCGCTCTGTTGG
GGATGCAGCTGTTTGGGGGACAGTTCAACTTTCAAGATGAGACTCCAACCACCAATTTTGATACCTTCCC
AGCTGCCATCCTCACTGTGTTTCAGATTCTGACAGGAGAGGACTGGAATGCAGTCATGTATCATGGGATT
GAGTCACAAGGAGGA
