>Addgene plasmid #26568 | Cav2.2e[a10, 18a, Δ24a, 31a, 37b, 46] | addgene partial sequence | sequence record 32367 | 26568 with BGH-rev
CTCATGGTGATGGTGATGATGACCGGTACGCGTAGAATCGAGACCGAGGAGAGGGTTAGGGATAGGCTTA
CCTTCGAAGGGCCCTCTAGACTCGAGCGGCCGCCACTGTGCTGGATATCTGCAGAATTCCAGCACACTGG
CGGCCGTTACTAGTGGATCCCCCGGGCGGGCCCCCCCTCGAGTTTTTTTTTTTTTTTTTTTTTTTTTTTT
TTTTCCCTCTAAAAAAGGGCTTTATTAGTCTGTCCAGTGTAAAAGGGAGGGAGGGA
