[The description below was written by a language model from this plasmid's Addgene catalogue record.]
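Description:
Cav2.2e[a10, 18a, Δ24a, 31a, 37b, 46] is a mammalian expression plasmid carrying a defined splice isoform of the rat N-type voltage-gated calcium channel pore-forming subunit, alpha-1B (Cacna1b, CaV2.2). The roughly 7.4 kb cDNA, isolated from superior cervical ganglia, was inserted between the KpnI and EcoRV sites of the approximately 5.1 kb Invitrogen pcDNA6/V5-His backbone, with both sites retained. The plasmid is propagated in E. coli under ampicillin selection. No feature table accompanies the record, so the promoter, polyadenylation signal and any mammalian selection marker are not explicitly listed. The T7 forward and BGH reverse sequencing primers are consistent with the standard pcDNA arrangement, in which the insert sits between a T7 priming site downstream of the expression promoter and a bovine growth hormone polyadenylation region.

The construct name encodes its exon composition: it includes alternatively spliced exons a10, 18a, 31a, 37b and 46, and lacks exon 24a. Exon 18a lies in the cytoplasmic II-III loop, the region examined in the associated publication, which reported that functional differences between splice variants depend on the co-expressed beta subunit. The backbone supplies C-terminal V5 and 6xHis tags, but the record does not state whether the channel coding sequence reads through into them or ends at its own stop codon. The plasmid is suited to heterologous expression of this specific CaV2.2 isoform, typically alongside auxiliary subunits, to compare the functional properties of N-type channel splice variants.
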