Addgene plasmid #26568: Cav2.2e[a10, 18a, Δ24a, 31a, 37b, 46]
Depositing lab: Diane Lipscombe. Depositing organization: Brown University. Publication: Alternative splicing in the cytoplasmic II-III loop of the N-type Ca channel alpha 1B subunit: functional differences are beta subunit-specific. Pan JQ, Lipscombe D. J Neurosci. 2000 Jul 1. 20(13):4769-75. PubMed 10864934.
Backbone
  Vector backbone: pcDNA6/V5-His ABC
  Backbone manufacturer: Invitrogen
  Backbone size w/o insert (bp): 5100
  Vector type: Mammalian Expression
Growth in bacteria
  Bacterial resistance: Ampicillin, 100 μg/mL
  Growth temperature: 37°C
  Growth strain: Top10F'
  Growth instructions: Top10F'
  Copy number: Unknown
Gene/Insert
  Gene/Insert name: calcium channel alpha-1B subunit
  Species: R. norvegicus (rat)
  Insert size (bp): 7390
  Mutation: contains exons a10, 18a, 31a, 37b, and 46. Deletion of exon 24a
  GenBank ID: AF055477
  Entrez Gene: Cacna1b (a.k.a. BIII)
  Tag / fusion protein: V5 (C terminal on backbone); 6XHis (C terminal on backbone)
  Cloning method: Restriction Enzyme; 5′ cloning site KpnI (not destroyed); 3′ cloning site EcorV (not destroyed)
  Sequencing primers: 5′ T7; 3′ BGH-rev
Terms and licenses: Academic/Nonprofit Terms; Industry Terms: Not Available to Industry
Depositor comments: Isolated from superior cervical ganglia. For more information about this plasmid: http://neuroscience.brown.edu/LipscombeLab/homepage/otherpages/clonespage/clonespage1.htm Also see: GENBANK AF222337
How to cite: Cav2.2e[a10, 18a, Δ24a, 31a, 37b, 46] was a gift from Diane Lipscombe (Addgene plasmid # 26568 ; http://n2t.net/addgene:26568 ; RRID:Addgene_26568)
